Addgene plasmid #158306: pLKO_Tag.NWS.S.Ollas_NGFR
Purpose: Protein Barcode (Pro-Code) for vector/cell tracking. Contains U6 trRNA cassette for sgRNA cloning. Enables phenotypic CRISPR screens at a single cell resolution (using cytometry).
Depositing lab: Brian Brown. Depositing organization: Icahn School of Medicine at Mount Sinai. Publication: Protein Barcodes Enable High-Dimensional Single-Cell CRISPR Screens. Wroblewska A, Dhainaut M, Ben-Zvi B, Rose SA, Park ES, Amir ED, Bektesevic A, Baccarini A, Merad M, Rahman AH, Brown BD. Cell. 2018 Nov 1;175(4):1141-1155.e16. doi: 10.1016/j.cell.2018.09.022. Epub 2018 Oct 18. PubMed 30343902.
Backbone
  Vector backbone: pLKO
  Backbone size w/o insert (bp): 9000
  Vector type: Lentiviral, CRISPR
Growth in bacteria
  Bacterial resistance: Ampicillin, 100 μg/mL
  Growth temperature: 37°C
  Growth strain: NEB Stable
  Copy number: High Copy
Gene/Insert
  Gene/Insert name: Pro-Code Tagged human dNGFR
  Species: H. sapiens (human)
  Insert size (bp): 1000
  Mutation: Truncation of the signaling domain
  Entrez Gene: NGFR (a.k.a. CD271, Gp80-LNGFR, TNFRSF16, p75(NTR), p75NTR)
  Promoter: EF1a
  Tag / fusion protein: Tag.NWS.S.Ollas (N terminal on insert)
  Cloning method: Restriction Enzyme; 5′ cloning site Unknown (unknown if destroyed)
  Sequencing primers: 5′ cctttttgagtttggatcttggttcat
Terms and licenses: Academic/Nonprofit Terms; Industry Terms: Not Available to Industry
How to cite: pLKO_Tag.NWS.S.Ollas_NGFR was a gift from Brian Brown (Addgene plasmid # 158306 ; http://n2t.net/addgene:158306 ; RRID:Addgene_158306)
