[The description below was written by a language model from this plasmid's Addgene catalogue record and pLannotate feature annotations shown in this document.]
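Description:
pLKO_Tag.NWS.S.Ollas_NGFR is a lentiviral CRISPR vector on the pLKO backbone (sequenced record about 8.9 kb) that pairs an sgRNA expression cassette with a protein barcode, or "Pro-Code", so that transduced cells can be identified by cytometry. It is maintained in E. coli through a high-copy ColE1/pUC-type origin with ampicillin selection (AmpR); an f1 origin, an SV40 origin and remnants of lac and phage-promoter sequences are also annotated in the backbone. The viral portion has a third-generation layout: an RSV promoter drives a truncated HIV-1 5' LTR, followed by the Ψ packaging signal with a partial gag sequence, the RRE for Rev-dependent export of the genomic RNA, and a cPPT/CTS. A second truncated LTR lies downstream of the payload, followed by an SV40 polyadenylation signal.

Two expression units sit between the LTRs. A human U6 RNA polymerase III promoter is placed directly upstream of the S. pyogenes Cas9 guide RNA scaffold, providing the site into which an sgRNA spacer is cloned; no Cas9 gene is annotated, so the nuclease must be supplied separately. Downstream, the EF-1α promoter drives human NGFR truncated to remove its signalling domain (dNGFR), giving an inert cell-surface scaffold, and a WPRE enhances its expression. According to the record, the N terminus of dNGFR carries the epitope combination Tag.NWS.S.Ollas, although these tags are not individually annotated in the feature table. Antibody detection of this epitope combination marks cells that received this vector and its sgRNA. When different guides are paired with different Pro-Codes, pooled phenotypic CRISPR screens can be read out at single-cell resolution by cytometry, and the barcode also serves for general vector or cell tracking.
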