Features (pLannotate 1.2.2; 29 found; start..end, strand, type, name):
     50..290     +  promoter       U6 promoter: RNA polymerase III promoter for human U6 snRNA
    317..392     +  misc_RNA       gRNA scaffold: guide RNA scaffold for the Streptococcus pyogenes CRISPR/Cas9 system
    440..557     +  misc_feature   cPPT/CTS: central polypurine tract and central termination sequence of HIV-1
    624..690     +  CDS            small t antigen (fragment): SV40 (simian virus 40) small t antigen
    697..1875    +  promoter       EF-1α promoter: strong constitutive promoter for human elongation factor EF-1α
   1892..1917    +  misc_feature   MCS (fragment): multiple cloning site
   1930..2910    +  CDS            NGFR (fragment): TNR16_HUMAN - Also known as TNFRSF16. Experimental evidence at protein level: Swiss-Prot protein existence level 1. Low affinity receptor which can bind to NGF, BDNF, NTF3, and NTF4. Forms a heterodimeric receptor with SORCS2 that binds the precursor forms of NGF, BDNF and NTF3 with high affinity, and has much lower affinity for mature NGF and BDNF (PubMed:24908487). Plays an important role in differentiation and survival of specific neuronal populations during development (By similarity). Can mediate cell survival as well as cell death of neural cells. Plays a role in the inactivation of RHOA
   2941..3529    +  misc_feature   WPRE: woodchuck hepatitis virus posttranscriptional regulatory element
   3534..3671    +  CDS            nef (fragment): NEF_HV1LA - Experimental evidence at protein level: Swiss-Prot protein existence level 1. Extracellular Nef protein targets CD4(+) T-lymphocytes for apoptosis by interacting with CXCR4 surface receptors. From Human immunodeficiency virus type 1 group M subtype B (isolate Lai) (HIV-1).
   3657..3837    +  LTR            5' LTR (truncated): truncated 5' long terminal repeat (LTR) from HIV-1
   3909..4030    +  polyA_signal   SV40 poly(A) signal: SV40 polyadenylation signal
   4070..4205    +  rep_origin     SV40 ori: SV40 origin of replication
   4226..4244    -  promoter       T7 promoter: promoter for bacteriophage T7 RNA polymerase
   4252..4407    +  CDS            lacZα (fragment): LacZα fragment of β-galactosidase; lacZ fragment
   4412..4840    +  rep_origin     f1 ori (sequence partly withheld): f1 bacteriophage origin of replication; arrow indicates direction of (+) strand synthesis
   4893..4997    +  promoter       AmpR promoter: bla
   4998..5858    +  CDS            AmpR: β-lactamase; bla; confers resistance to ampicillin, carbenicillin, and related antibiotics
   6029..6617    +  rep_origin     ori: high-copy-number ColE1/pMB1/pBR322/pUC origin of replication
   6800..6892    +  CDS            lacI (fragment): lac repressor; lacI; The lac repressor binds to the lac operator to inhibit transcription in E. coli. This inhibition can be relieved by adding lactose or isopropyl-β-D-thiogalactopyranoside (IPTG).
   6905..6926    +  protein_bind   CAP binding site: CAP binding activates transcription in the presence of cAMP. E. coli catabolite activator protein
   6941..6971    +  promoter       lac promoter: promoter for the E. coli lac operon
   6979..6995    +  protein_bind   lac operator: The lac repressor binds to the lac operator to inhibit transcription in E. coli. This inhibition can be relieved by adding lactose or isopropyl-β-D-thiogalactopyranoside (IPTG). lac repressor encoded by lacI
   7040..7058    +  promoter       T3 promoter: promoter for bacteriophage T3 RNA polymerase
   7086..7312    +  promoter       RSV promoter: Rous sarcoma virus enhancer/promoter
   7313..7493    +  LTR            5' LTR (truncated): truncated 5' long terminal repeat (LTR) from HIV-1
   7540..7665    +  misc_feature   HIV-1 Ψ: packaging signal of human immunodeficiency virus type 1
   7649..8012    +  CDS            HIV-1 gag (fragment): gag protein from human immunodeficiency virus 1; gag
   8158..8391    +  misc_feature   RRE: The Rev response element (RRE) of HIV-1 allows for Rev-dependent mRNA export from the nucleus to the cytoplasm.
   8768..8868    +  CDS            Rev (fragment): human immunodeficiency virus 1 (HIV-1) Rev protein; rev; enhances nuclear export of unspliced and incompletely spliced viral mRNAs
>Addgene plasmid #158306 | pLKO_Tag.NWS.S.Ollas_NGFR | addgene full sequence | sequence record 329786 | Addgene NGS Result
TCGACGGTATCGATCACGAGACTAGTATCGAGCGGCCGCCCCCTTCACCGAGGGCCTATTTCCCATGATT
CCTTCATATTTGCATATACGATACAAGGCTGTTAGAGAGATAATTGGAATTAATTTGACTGTAAACACAA
AGATATTAGTACAAAATACGTGACGTAGAAAGTAATAATTTCTTGGGTAGTTTGCAGTTTTAAAATTATG
TTTTAAAATGGACTATCATATGCTTACCGTAACTTGAAAGTATTTCGATTTCTTGGCTTTATATATCTTG
TGGAAAGGACGAAACACCGGGTCTTCGAGAAGACCTGTTTTAGAGCTAGAAATAGCAAGTTAAAATAAGG
CTAGTCCGTTATCAACTTGAAAAAGTGGCACCGAGTCGGTGCTTTTTTTAATTCTCGACCTCGAGACAAA
TGGCAGTATTCATCCACAATTTTAAAAGAAAAGGGGGGATTGGGGGGTACAGTGCAGGGGAAAGAATAGT
AGACATAATAGCAACAGACATACAAACTAAAGAATTACAAAAACAAATTACAAAAATTCAAAATTTTCGG
GTTTATTACAGGGACAGCAGAGATCCACTTTGGCCGCGGCTCGAGGCGATAAGCTTTGCAAAGATGGATA
AAGTTTTAAACAGAGAGGAATCTTTGCAGCTAATGGACCTTCTAGGTCTTGAAAGGAGTGGGAATTGGCT
CCGGTGCCCGTCAGTGGGCAGAGCGCACATCGCCCACAGTCCCCGAGAAGTTGGGGGGAGGGGTCGGCAA
TTGAACCGGTGCCTAGAGAAGGTGGCGCGGGGTAAACTGGGAAAGTGATGTCGTGTACTGGCTCCGCCTT
TTTCCCGAGGGTGGGGGAGAACCGTATATAAGTGCAGTAGTCGCCGTGAACGTTCTTTTTCGCAACGGGT
TTGCCGCCAGAACACAGGTAAGTGCCGTGTGTGGTTCCCGCGGGCCTGGCCTCTTTACGGGTTATGGCCC
TTGCGTGCCTTGAATTACTTCCACCTGGCTGCAGTACGTGATTCTTGATCCCGAGCTTCGGGTTGGAAGT
GGGTGGGAGAGTTCGAGGCCTTGCGCTTAAGGAGCCCCTTCGCCTCGTGCTTGAGTTGAGGCCTGGCCTG
GGCGCTGGGGCCGCCGCGTGCGAATCTGGTGGCACCTTCGCGCCTGTCTCGCTGCTTTCGATAAGTCTCT
AGCCATTTAAAATTTTTGATGACCTGCTGCGACGCTTTTTTTCTGGCAAGATAGTCTTGTAAATGCGGGC
CAAGATCTGCACACTGGTATTTCGGTTTTTGGGGCCGCGGGCGGCGACGGGGCCCGTGCGTCCCAGCGCA
CATGTTCGGCGAGGCGGGGCCTGCGAGCGCGGCCACCGAGAATCGGACGGGGGTAGTCTCAAGCTGGCCG
GCCTGCTCTGGTGCCTGGCCTCGCGCCGCCGTGTATCGCCCCGCCCTGGGCGGCAAGGCTGGCCCGGTCG
GCACCAGTTGCGTGAGCGGAAAGATGGCCGCTTCCCGGCCCTGCTGCAGGGAGCTCAAAATGGAGGACGC
GGCGCTCGGGAGAGCGGGCGGGTGAGTCACCCACACAAAGGAAAAGGGCCTTTCCGTCCTCAGCCGTCGC
TTCATGTGACTCCACGGAGTACCGGGCGCCGTCCAGGCACCTCGATTAGTTCTCGAGCTTTTGGAGTACG
TCGTCTTTAGGTTGGGGGGAGGGGTTTTATGCGATGGAGTTTCCCCACACTGAGTGGGTGGAGACTGAAG
TTAGGCCAGCTTGGCACTTGATGTAATTCTCCTTGGAATTTGCCCTTTTTGAGTTTGGATCTTGGTTCAT
TCTCAAGCCTCAGACAGTGGTTCAAAGTTTTTTTCTTCCATTTCAGGTGTCGTGAGGAATTCTGCAGTCG
ATCGACGGTACCGCGGGCCCGGGATCCACGGTCGCCACCATGGGGGCAGGTGCCACCGGCCGCGCCATGG
ACGGGCCGCGCCTGCTGCTGTTGCTGCTTCTGGGGGTGTCCCTTGGAGGTGCCAAGGAGGCATGCAACTG
GTCCCACCCCCAATTCGAGAAAGGAGGAGGCGGGGGAGGGAAGGAGACCGCCGCCGCCAAGTTCGAGAGG
CAGCACATGGACAGCGGAGGAGGCGGGGGAGGGAGCGGCTTCGCCAACGAGCTGGGCCCCAGGCTGATGG
GCAAGTGCCCCACAGGCCTGTACACACACAGCGGTGAGTGCTGCAAAGCCTGCAACCTGGGCGAGGGTGT
GGCCCAGCCTTGTGGAGCCAACCAGACCGTGTGTGAGCCCTGCCTGGACAGCGTGACGTTCTCCGACGTG
GTGAGCGCGACCGAGCCGTGCAAGCCGTGCACCGAGTGCGTGGGGCTCCAGAGCATGTCGGCGCCGTGCG
TGGAGGCCGACGACGCCGTGTGCCGCTGCGCCTACGGCTACTACCAGGATGAGACGACTGGGCGCTGCGA
GGCGTGCCGCGTGTGCGAGGCGGGCTCGGGCCTCGTGTTCTCCTGCCAGGACAAGCAGAACACCGTGTGC
GAGGAGTGCCCCGACGGCACGTATTCCGACGAGGCCAACCACGTGGACCCGTGCCTGCCCTGCACCGTGT
GCGAGGACACCGAGCGCCAGCTCCGCGAGTGCACACGCTGGGCCGACGCCGAGTGCGAGGAGATCCCTGG
CCGTTGGATTACACGGTCCACACCCCCAGAGGGCTCGGACAGCACAGCCCCCAGCACCCAGGAGCCTGAG
GCACCTCCAGAACAAGACCTCATAGCCAGCACGGTGGCAGGTGTGGTGACCACAGTGATGGGCAGCTCCC
AGCCCGTGGTGACCCGAGGCACCACCGACAACCTCATCCCTGTCTATTGCTCCATCCTGGCTGCTGTGGT
TGTGGGCCTTGTGGCCTACATAGCCTTCAAGAGGTGGAACAGGGGTATCCTCTAGAGCGGCCGCGTCGAC
AATCAACCTCTGGATTACAAAATTTGTGAAAGATTGACTGGTATTCTTAACTATGTTGCTCCTTTTACGC
TATGTGGATACGCTGCTTTAATGCCTTTGTATCATGCTATTGCTTCCCGTATGGCTTTCATTTTCTCCTC
CTTGTATAAATCCTGGTTGCTGTCTCTTTATGAGGAGTTGTGGCCCGTTGTCAGGCAACGTGGCGTGGTG
TGCACTGTGTTTGCTGACGCAACCCCCACTGGTTGGGGCATTGCCACCACCTGTCAGCTCCTTTCCGGGA
CTTTCGCTTTCCCCCTCCCTATTGCCACGGCGGAACTCATCGCCGCCTGCCTTGCCCGCTGCTGGACAGG
GGCTCGGCTGTTGGGCACTGACAATTCCGTGGTGTTGTCGGGGAAGCTGACGTCCTTTCCATGGCTGCTC
GCCTGTGTTGCCACCTGGATTCTGCGCGGGACGTCCTTCTGCTACGTCCCTTCGGCCCTCAATCCAGCGG
ACCTTCCTTCCCGCGGCCTGCTGCCGGCTCTGCGGCCTCTTCCGCATCTTCGCCTTCGCCCTCAGACGAG
TCGGATCTCCCTTTGGGCCGCCTCCCCGCCTGGGTACCTTTAAGACCAATGACTTACAAGGCAGCTGTAG
ATCTTAGCCACTTTTTAAAAGAAAAGGGGGGACTGGAAGGGCTAATTCACTCCCAACGAAGATAAGATCT
GCTTTTTGCTTGTACTGGGTCTCTCTGGTTAGACCAGATCTGAGCCTGGGAGCTCTCTGGCTAACTAGGG
AACCCACTGCTTAAGCCTCAATAAAGCTTGCCTTGAGTGCTTCAAGTAGTGTGTGCCCGTCTGTTGTGTG
ACTCTGGTAACTAGAGATCCCTCAGACCCTTTTAGTCAGTGTGGAAAATCTCTAGCAGTAGTAGTTCATG
TCATCTTATTATTCAGTATTTATAACTTGCAAAGAAATGAATATCAGAGAGTGAGAGGAACTTGTTTATT
GCAGCTTATAATGGTTACAAATAAAGCAATAGCATCACAAATTTCACAAATAAAGCATTTTTTTCACTGC
ATTCTAGTTGTGGTTTGTCCAAACTCATCAATGTATCTTATCATGTCTGGCTCTAGCTATCCCGCCCCTA
ACTCCGCCCATCCCGCCCCTAACTCCGCCCAGTTCCGCCCATTCTCCGCCCCATGGCTGACTAATTTTTT
TTATTTATGCAGAGGCCGAGGCCGCCTCGGCCTCTGAGCTATTCCAGAAGTAGTGAGGAGGCTTTTTTGG
AGGCCTAGGGACGTACCCAATTCGCCCTATAGTGAGTCGTATTACGCGCGCTCACTGGCCGTCGTTTTAC
AACGTCGTGACTGGGAAAACCCTGGCGTTACCCAACTTAATCGCCTTGCAGCACATCCCCCTTTCGCCAG
CTGGCGTAATAGCGAAGAGGCCCGCACCGATCGCCCTTCCCAACAGTTGCGCAGCCTGAATGGCGAATGG
G
[124 nt withheld, positions 4412-4535]
C
[91 nt withheld, positions 4537-4627]
A
[49 nt withheld, positions 4629-4677]
CCTTTGACGTTGGAGTCCACGTTCTTT
[37 nt withheld, positions 4705-4741]
ACCCTATCTCGGTCTATTCTTTTGATTTATAAGGGATTTTGCCGATTTCGGCCTATTGGTTAAAAAATGA
GCTGATTTAACAAAAATTTAACGCGAATTTTAACAAAATATTAACGCTTACAATTTAGGTGGCACTTTTC
GGGGAAATGTGCGCGGAACCCCTATTTGTTTATTTTTCTAAATACATTCAAATATGTATCCGCTCATGAG
ACAATAACCCTGATAAATGCTTCAATAATATTGAAAAAGGAAGAGTATGAGTATTCAACATTTCCGTGTC
GCCCTTATTCCCTTTTTTGCGGCATTTTGCCTTCCTGTTTTTGCTCACCCAGAAACGCTGGTGAAAGTAA
AAGATGCTGAAGATCAGTTGGGTGCACGAGTGGGTTACATCGAACTGGATCTCAACAGCGGTAAGATCCT
TGAGAGTTTTCGCCCCGAAGAACGTTTTCCAATGATGAGCACTTTTAAAGTTCTGCTATGTGGCGCGGTA
TTATCCCGTATTGACGCCGGGCAAGAGCAACTCGGTCGCCGCATACACTATTCTCAGAATGACTTGGTTG
AGTACTCACCAGTCACAGAAAAGCATCTTACGGATGGCATGACAGTAAGAGAATTATGCAGTGCTGCCAT
AACCATGAGTGATAACACTGCGGCCAACTTACTTCTGACAACGATCGGAGGACCGAAGGAGCTAACCGCT
TTTTTGCACAACATGGGGGATCATGTAACTCGCCTTGATCGTTGGGAACCGGAGCTGAATGAAGCCATAC
CAAACGACGAGCGTGACACCACGATGCCTGTAGCAATGGCAACAACGTTGCGCAAACTATTAACTGGCGA
ACTACTTACTCTAGCTTCCCGGCAACAATTAATAGACTGGATGGAGGCGGATAAAGTTGCAGGACCACTT
CTGCGCTCGGCCCTTCCGGCTGGCTGGTTTATTGCTGATAAATCTGGAGCCGGTGAGCGTGGGTCTCGCG
GTATCATTGCAGCACTGGGGCCAGATGGTAAGCCCTCCCGTATCGTAGTTATCTACACGACGGGGAGTCA
GGCAACTATGGATGAACGAAATAGACAGATCGCTGAGATAGGTGCCTCACTGATTAAGCATTGGTAACTG
TCAGACCAAGTTTACTCATATATACTTTAGATTGATTTAAAACTTCATTTTTAATTTAAAAGGATCTAGG
TGAAGATCCTTTTTGATAATCTCATGACCAAAATCCCTTAACGTGAGTTTTCGTTCCACTGAGCGTCAGA
CCCCGTAGAAAAGATCAAAGGATCTTCTTGAGATCCTTTTTTTCTGCGCGTAATCTGCTGCTTGCAAACA
AAAAAACCACCGCTACCAGCGGTGGTTTGTTTGCCGGATCAAGAGCTACCAACTCTTTTTCCGAAGGTAA
CTGGCTTCAGCAGAGCGCAGATACCAAATACTGTTCTTCTAGTGTAGCCGTAGTTAGGCCACCACTTCAA
GAACTCTGTAGCACCGCCTACATACCTCGCTCTGCTAATCCTGTTACCAGTGGCTGCTGCCAGTGGCGAT
AAGTCGTGTCTTACCGGGTTGGACTCAAGACGATAGTTACCGGATAAGGCGCAGCGGTCGGGCTGAACGG
GGGGTTCGTGCACACAGCCCAGCTTGGAGCGAACGACCTACACCGAACTGAGATACCTACAGCGTGAGCT
ATGAGAAAGCGCCACGCTTCCCGAAGGGAGAAAGGCGGACAGGTATCCGGTAAGCGGCAGGGTCGGAACA
GGAGAGCGCACGAGGGAGCTTCCAGGGGGAAACGCCTGGTATCTTTATAGTCCTGTCGGGTTTCGCCACC
TCTGACTTGAGCGTCGATTTTTGTGATGCTCGTCAGGGGGGCGGAGCCTATGGAAAAACGCCAGCAACGC
GGCCTTTTTACGGTTCCTGGCCTTTTGCTGGCCTTTTGCTCACATGTTCTTTCCTGCGTTATCCCCTGAT
TCTGTGGATAACCGTATTACCGCCTTTGAGTGAGCTGATACCGCTCGCCGCAGCCGAACGACCGAGCGCA
GCGAGTCAGTGAGCGAGGAAGCGGAAGAGCGCCCAATACGCAAACCGCCTCTCCCCGCGCGTTGGCCGAT
TCATTAATGCAGCTGGCACGACAGGTTTCCCGACTGGAAAGCGGGCAGTGAGCGCAACGCAATTAATGTG
AGTTAGCTCACTCATTAGGCACCCCAGGCTTTACACTTTATGCTTCCGGCTCGTATGTTGTGTGGAATTG
TGAGCGGATAACAATTTCACACAGGAAACAGCTATGACCATGATTACGCCAAGCGCGCAATTAACCCTCA
CTAAAGGGAACAAAAGCTGGAGCTGCAAGCTTAATGTAGTCTTATGCAATACTCTTGTAGTCTTGCAACA
TGGTAACGATGAGTTAGCAACATGCCTTACAAGGAGAGAAAAAGCACCGTGCATGGCGATTGGTGGAAGT
AAGGTGGTACGATCGTGCCTTATTAGGAAGGCAACAGACGGGTCTGACATGGATTGGACGAACCACTGAA
TTGCCGCATTGCAGAGATATTGTATTTAAGTGCCTAGCTCGATACATAAACGGGTCTCTCTGGTTAGACC
AGATCTGAGCCTGGGAGCTCTCTGGCTAACTAGGGAACCCACTGCTTAAGCCTCAATAAAGCTTGCCTTG
AGTGCTTCAAGTAGTGTGTGCCCGTCTGTTGTGTGACTCTGGTAACTAGAGATCCCTCAGACCCTTTTAG
TCAGTGTGGAAAATCTCTAGCAGTGGCGCCCGAACAGGGACTTGAAAGCGAAAGGGAAACCAGAGGAGCT
CTCTCGACGCAGGACTCGGCTTGCTGAAGCGCGCACGGCAAGAGGCGAGGGGCGGCGACTGGTGAGTACG
CCAAAAATTTTGACTAGCGGAGGCTAGAAGGAGAGAGATGGGTGCGAGAGCGTCAGTATTAAGCGGGGGA
GAATTAGATCGCGATGGGAAAAAATTCGGTTAAGGCCAGGGGGAAAGAAAAAATATAAATTAAAACATAT
AGTATGGGCAAGCAGGGAGCTAGAACGATTCGCAGTTAATCCTGGCCTGTTAGAAACATCAGAAGGCTGT
AGACAAATACTGGGACAGCTACAACCATCCCTTCAGACAGGATCAGAAGAACTTAGATCATTATATAATA
CAGTAGCAACCCTCTATTGTGTGCATCAAAGGATAGAGATAAAAGACACCAAGGAAGCTTTAGACAAGAT
AGAGGAAGAGCAAAACAAAAGTAAGACCACCGCACAGCAAGCGGCCGCTGATCTTCAGACCTGGAGGAGG
AGATATGAGGGACAATTGGAGAAGTGAATTATATAAATATAAAGTAGTAAAAATTGAACCATTAGGAGTA
GCACCCACCAAGGCAAAGAGAAGAGTGGTGCAGAGAGAAAAAAGAGCAGTGGGAATAGGAGCTTTGTTCC
TTGGGTTCTTGGGAGCAGCAGGAAGCACTATGGGCGCAGCGTCAATGACGCTGACGGTACAGGCCAGACA
ATTATTGTCTGGTATAGTGCAGCAGCAGAACAATTTGCTGAGGGCTATTGAGGCGCAACAGCATCTGTTG
CAACTCACAGTCTGGGGCATCAAGCAGCTCCAGGCAAGAATCCTGGCTGTGGAAAGATACCTAAAGGATC
AACAGCTCCTGGGGATTTGGGGTTGCTCTGGAAAACTCATTTGCACCACTGCTGTGCCTTGGAATGCTAG
TTGGAGTAATAAATCTCTGGAACAGATTTGGAATCACACGACCTGGATGGAGTGGGACAGAGAAATTAAC
AATTACACAAGCTTAATACACTCCTTAATTGAAGAATCGCAAAACCAGCAAGAAAAGAATGAACAAGAAT
TATTGGAATTAGATAAATGGGCAAGTTTGTGGAATTGGTTTAACATAACAAATTGGCTGTGGTATATAAA
ATTATTCATAATGATAGTAGGAGGCTTGGTAGGTTTAAGAATAGTTTTTGCTGTACTTTCTATAGTGAAT
AGAGTTAGGCAGGGATATTCACCATTATCGTTTCAGACCCACCTCCCAACCCCGAGGGGACCCGACAGGC
CCGAAGGAATAGAAGAAGAAGGTGGAGAGAGAGACAGAGACAGATCCATTCGATTAGTGAACGGATC
