>Addgene plasmid #158306 | pLKO_Tag.NWS.S.Ollas_NGFR | depositor partial sequence | sequence record 305481 | Tagged NGFR
ATGGGGGCAGGTGCCACCGGCCGCGCCATGGACGGGCCGCGCCTGCTGCTGTTGCTGCTTCTGGGGGTGT
CCCTTGGAGGTGCCAAGGAGGCATGCAACTGGTCCCACCCCCAATTCGAGAAAGGAGGAGGCGGGGGAGG
GAAGGAGACCGCCGCCGCCAAGTTCGAGAGGCAGCACATGGACAGCGGAGGAGGCGGGGGAGGGAGCGGC
TTCGCCAACGAGCTGGGCCCCAGGCTGATGGGCAAGTGCCCCACAGGCCTGTACACACACAGCGGTGAGT
GCTGCAAAGCCTGCAACCTGGGCGAGGGTGTGGCCCAGCCTTGTGGAGCCAACCAGACCGTGTGTGAGCC
CTGCCTGGACAGCGTGACGTTCTCCGACGTGGTGAGCGCGACCGAGCCGTGCAAGCCGTGCACCGAGTGC
GTGGGGCTCCAGAGCATGTCGGCGCCGTGCGTGGAGGCCGACGACGCCGTGTGCCGCTGCGCCTACGGCT
ACTACCAGGATGAGACGACTGGGCGCTGCGAGGCGTGCCGCGTGTGCGAGGCGGGCTCGGGCCTCGTGTT
CTCCTGCCAGGACAAGCAGAACACCGTGTGCGAGGAGTGCCCCGACGGCACGTATTCCGACGAGGCCAAC
CACGTGGACCCGTGCCTGCCCTGCACCGTGTGCGAGGACACCGAGCGCCAGCTCCGCGAGTGCACACGCT
GGGCCGACGCCGAGTGCGAGGAGATCCCTGGCCGTTGGATTACACGGTCCACACCCCCAGAGGGCTCGGA
CAGCACAGCCCCCAGCACCCAGGAGCCTGAGGCACCTCCAGAACAAGACCTCATAGCCAGCACGGTGGCA
GGTGTGGTGACCACAGTGATGGGCAGCTCCCAGCCCGTGGTGACCCGAGGCACCACCGACAACCTCATCC
CTGTCTATTGCTCCATCCTGGCTGCTGTGGTTGTGGGCCTTGTGGCCTACATAGCCTTCAAGAGGTGGAA
CAGGGGTATCCTCTAG
